>Addgene plasmid #47430 | Flag-Tagged Clavesin1 (pCMV-Tag2B-Sec14a) | addgene partial sequence | sequence record 69081 | CMV-F 5'-CGCAAATGGGCGGTAGGCGTG-3'
GTGAACCGTCAGATCCGCTAGCGATTACGCCAAGCTCGAAATTAACCCTCACTAAAGGGAACAAAAGCTG
GAGCTCCACCGCGGTGGCGGCCGCCACCATGGATTACAAGGATGACGACGATAAGAGCCCGGGCGGATCC
ATGGGACCAGTCTCTCTTCTTCCAAAATATCAGAAGTTAAACACTTGGAACGGAGATTTGGCCAAGATGA
CCCATTTACAGGCTGGACTCAGTCCAGAGACTATAGAGAAAGCTCGCCTGGAACTGAATGAAAACCCCGA
TGTTTTACATCAGGATATTCAGCAAGTCAGGGACATGATCATCACCAGGCCTGACATTGGATTTTTACGT
ACAGATGATGCCTTCATCCTGAGATTTCTCCGAGCCAGGAAGTTTCACCAAGCGGATGCCTTTAGACTCC
TGGCTCAGTATTTCCAGTACCGCCAGCTAAACCTGGACATGTTCAAAAACTTCAAGGCAGATGATCCCGG
CATTAAGAGGGCTCTGATCGATGGGTTCCCCGGGGTGCTGGAAAACCGAGACCATTACGGCAGGAAGATT
CTTTTGCTGTTTGCAGCCAATTGGGATCAGAGTAGGAACTCCTTCACAGACATCCTTCGTGCCATCCTGC
TGTCATTGGAAGTCCTAATCGAAGATCCGGAGCTTCAGATAAATGGCTTCATTTTAATTATAGACTGGAG
TAATTTTTCCTTCAAACAAGCCTCCAAACTGACACCTTCAATCCTTAAACTGGCCATTGAAGGGTTGCAG
GACAGCTTTCCTGCCCGCTTTGGAGGAGTCCACTTTGTCAACCAGCCCTGGTACATTCATGCCCTCTACA
CACTCATCAAGCCATTTCTTAAAGACAAGACCAGGAAACGGATTT
