[The description below was written by a language model from this plasmid's Addgene catalogue record.]
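Description:
Flag-Tagged Clavesin1 (pCMV-Tag2B-Sec14a) is a mammalian expression plasmid built on the commercial pCMV-Tag2B backbone (about 4.3 kb without insert). It is maintained in E. coli as a high-copy plasmid under kanamycin selection. No feature table accompanies the record, so the origin of replication, polyadenylation signal and any mammalian selection marker are not explicitly documented here, and the cloning method used to introduce the insert is listed as unknown.

The payload is the human CLVS1 gene, encoding clavesin 1 (also known as CRALBPL or RLBP1L1; the "Sec14a" in the plasmid name reflects its membership in the Sec14 domain family). Transcription is driven by the CMV immediate-early promoter, which gives strong constitutive expression in most transfected mammalian cell lines. The backbone supplies a FLAG epitope upstream of the cloning site, so the protein is produced as an N-terminally FLAG-tagged fusion that can be detected or captured with anti-FLAG antibodies without needing a clavesin-specific reagent. The listed sequencing primers, CMV forward at the 5′ end and T7 at the 3′ end, indicate that the insert lies between these two priming sites.

The associated publication describes the clavesins as neuron-specific, lipid- and clathrin-binding Sec14 proteins that regulate lysosomal morphology. In that context, the construct is suited to transient overexpression of tagged clavesin 1 in cultured cells for localisation by immunofluorescence, western blot detection, and co-immunoprecipitation or pull-down experiments to examine binding partners such as clathrin.
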