Addgene plasmid #47430: Flag-Tagged Clavesin1 (pCMV-Tag2B-Sec14a)
Depositing lab: Peter McPherson. Depositing organization: McGill University. Publication: The clavesin family, neuron-specific lipid- and clathrin-binding Sec14 proteins regulating lysosomal morphology. Katoh Y, Ritter B, Gaffry T, Blondeau F, Honing S, McPherson PS. J Biol Chem. 2009 Oct 2;284(40):27646-54. doi: 10.1074/jbc.M109.034884. Epub 2009 Aug 3. PubMed 19651769.
Backbone
  Vector backbone: pCMV-Tag2B
  Backbone manufacturer: Stratagene
  Backbone size w/o insert (bp): 4324
  Vector type: Mammalian Expression
Growth in bacteria
  Bacterial resistance: Kanamycin, 50 μg/mL
  Growth temperature: 37°C
  Growth strain: DH5alpha
  Copy number: High Copy
Gene/Insert
  Gene/Insert name: Clavesin1 (alt name: CLVS1)
  Species: H. sapiens (human)
  Entrez Gene: CLVS1 (a.k.a. C6orf212L, CRALBPL, RLBP1L1)
  Promoter: CMV
  Tag / fusion protein: FLAG (N terminal on backbone)
  Cloning method: Unknown
  Sequencing primers: 5′ CMV-F; 3′ T7
Terms and licenses: Academic/Nonprofit Terms; Industry Terms: Not Available to Industry
How to cite: Flag-Tagged Clavesin1 (pCMV-Tag2B-Sec14a) was a gift from Peter McPherson (Addgene plasmid # 47430 ; http://n2t.net/addgene:47430 ; RRID:Addgene_47430)
